Addgene plasmid #121761: IZ801: pMVP (L3-L2) 6x His epitope tag + WPRE
Purpose: pMVP L3-L2 entry plasmid, contains 6x His epitope tag + WPRE for 3- or 4-component MultiSite Gateway Pro assembly. Allows C-term epitope fusion to a gene of interest in lentivirus vectors.
Depositing lab: Christopher Newgard. Depositing organization: Duke University. Publication: Creation of versatile cloning platforms for transgene expression and dCas9-based epigenome editing. Haldeman JM, Conway AE, Arlotto ME, Slentz DH, Muoio DM, Becker TC, Newgard CB. Nucleic Acids Res. 2018 Dec 27. pii: 5264291. doi: 10.1093/nar/gky1286. PubMed 30590691.
Backbone
  Vector backbone: pDONR221 P3-P2
  Backbone manufacturer: Invitrogen
  Backbone size w/o insert (bp): 2555
  Vector type: Synthetic Biology ; pMVP Gateway Entry Plasmid
Growth in bacteria
  Bacterial resistance: Kanamycin, 50 μg/mL
  Growth temperature: 37°C
  Growth strain: DH5alpha
  Copy number: High Copy
Gene/Insert
  Gene/Insert name: 6x His epitope tag + WPRE
  Species: Synthetic
  Insert size (bp): 692
  Cloning method: Gateway Cloning
  Sequencing primers: 5′ M13F; 3′ M13R
Terms and licenses: Academic/Nonprofit Terms; Industry Terms: Not Available to Industry
How to cite: IZ801: pMVP (L3-L2) 6x His epitope tag + WPRE was a gift from Christopher Newgard (Addgene plasmid # 121761 ; http://n2t.net/addgene:121761 ; RRID:Addgene_121761)
