[The description below was written by a language model from this plasmid's Addgene catalogue record and pLannotate feature annotations shown in this document.]
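Description:
IZ801: pMVP (L3-L2) 6x His epitope tag + WPRE is a Gateway entry plasmid from the pMVP modular cloning system, built on the Invitrogen pDONR221 P3-P2 donor backbone. It is a small (about 3.2 kb) bacterial plasmid that is not itself an expression or viral vector. It is maintained in E. coli at high copy number through a ColE1/pUC-type origin and selected with kanamycin via the aph(3')-Ia (KanR) gene. The backbone also carries rrnB T1 and T2 transcription terminators upstream of the cloning region, which insulate the insert from read-through transcription, along with a T7 promoter and short residual lacI and lacZα fragments that have no evident functional role here.

The payload is a synthetic insert of roughly 690 bp flanked by attL3 and attL2 recombination sites. It consists of a 6x His epitope tag followed by the woodchuck hepatitis virus posttranscriptional regulatory element (WPRE). The feature table annotates the WPRE but not the His tag, which presumably lies in the short unannotated stretch between attL3 and the WPRE. In a 3- or 4-component MultiSite Gateway Pro LR reaction, this module occupies the final position, joining downstream of an entry clone carrying a gene of interest so that the His tag is fused in frame to the C-terminus of the encoded protein. The WPRE then sits in the 3′ untranslated region of the transcript, where it enhances RNA stability and expression. According to the record, this version is intended for assembly into lentiviral destination vectors. The plasmid contains no promoter for the payload; this is supplied by other modules or by the destination vector.
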