Features (pLannotate 1.2.2; 10 found; start..end, strand, type, name):
    121..213     +  CDS            lacI (fragment): lac repressor; lacI; The lac repressor binds to the lac operator to inhibit transcription in E. coli. This inhibition can be relieved by adding lactose or isopropyl-β-D-thiogalactopyranoside (IPTG).
    268..295     -  terminator     rrnB T2 terminator: transcription terminator T2 from the E. coli rrnB gene
    427..470     +  terminator     rrnB T1 terminator: Escherichia coli rrnB; transcription terminator T1 from the E. coli rrnB gene
    517..553     -  CDS            lacZα (fragment): LacZα fragment of β-galactosidase; lacZ fragment
    570..665     +  protein_bind   attL3: mutant version of attL; recombination site for the Gateway® LR reaction LR Clonase™
    743..1331    +  misc_feature   WPRE: woodchuck hepatitis virus posttranscriptional regulatory element
   1359..1458    -  protein_bind   attL2: mutant version of attL; recombination site for the Gateway® LR reaction LR Clonase™
   1489..1507    -  promoter       T7 promoter: promoter for bacteriophage T7 RNA polymerase
   1641..2450    +  CDS            KanR: aminoglycoside phosphotransferase; aph(3')-Ia; confers resistance to kanamycin in bacteria or G418 (Geneticin®) in eukaryotes
   2597..3185    +  rep_origin     ori: high-copy-number ColE1/pMB1/pBR322/pUC origin of replication
>Addgene plasmid #121761 | IZ801: pMVP (L3-L2) 6x His epitope tag + WPRE | addgene full sequence | sequence record 237243 | Addgene NGS Result
CTTTCCTGCGTTATCCCCTGATTCTGTGGATAACCGTATTACCGCCTTTGAGTGAGCTGATACCGCTCGC
CGCAGCCGAACGACCGAGCGCAGCGAGTCAGTGAGCGAGGAAGCGGAAGAGCGCCCAATACGCAAACCGC
CTCTCCCCGCGCGTTGGCCGATTCATTAATGCAGCTGGCACGACAGGTTTCCCGACTGGAAAGCGGGCAG
TGAGCGCAACGCAATTAATACGCGTACCGCTAGCCAGGAAGAGTTTGTAGAAACGCAAAAAGGCCATCCG
TCAGGATGGCCTTCTGCTTAGTTTGATGCCTGGCAGTTTATGGCGGGCGTCCTGCCCGCCACCCTCCGGG
CCGTTGCTTCACAACGTTCAAATCCGCTCCCGGCGGATTTGTCCTACTCAGGAGAGCGTTCACCGACAAA
CAACAGATAAAACGAAAGGCCCAGTCTTCCGACTGAGCCTTTCGTTTTATTTGATGCCTGGCAGTTCCCT
ACTCTCGCGTTAACGCTAGCATGGATGTTTTCCCAGTCACGACGTTGTAAAACGACGGCCAGTCTTAAGC
TCGGGCCCCAAATAATGATTTTATTTTGACTGATAGTGACCTGTTCGTTGCAACAAATTGATGAGCAATG
CTTTTTTATAATGCCAACTTTGTATAATAAAGTTGGTGGCGGATCCCACCATCATCACCATCACTAAGAA
TTCCTAGAGCTCCTATAGTGAGACCGGTTAGTAATGATCGACAATCAACCTCTGGATTACAAAATTTGTG
AAAGATTGACTGGTATTCTTAACTATGTTGCTCCTTTTACGCTATGTGGATACGCTGCTTTAATGCCTTT
GTATCATGCTATTGCTTCCCGTATGGCTTTCATTTTCTCCTCCTTGTATAAATCCTGGTTGCTGTCTCTT
TATGAGGAGTTGTGGCCCGTTGTCAGGCAACGTGGCGTGGTGTGCACTGTGTTTGCTGACGCAACCCCCA
CTGGTTGGGGCATTGCCACCACCTGTCAGCTCCTTTCCGGGACTTTCGCTTTCCCCCTCCCTATTGCCAC
GGCGGAACTCATCGCCGCCTGCCTTGCCCGCTGCTGGACAGGGGCTCGGCTGTTGGGCACTGACAATTCC
GTGGTGTTGTCGGGGAAGCTGACGTCCTTTCCATGGCTGCTCGCCTGTGTTGCCACCTGGATTCTGCGCG
GGACGTCCTTCTGCTACGTCCCTTCGGCCCTCAATCCAGCGGACCTTCCTTCCCGCGGCCTGCTGCCGGC
TCTGCGGCCTCTTCCGCGTCTTCGCCTTCGCCCTCAGACGAGTCGGATCTCCCTTTGGGCCGCCTCCCCG
CCTGGCGATGGTACTGTCCTAGTACCTGACCCAGCTTTCTTGTACAAAGTTGGCATTATAAGAAAGCATT
GCTTATCAATTTGTTGCAACGAACAGGTCACTATCAGTCAAAATAAAATCATTATTTGCCATCCAGCTGC
AGGGCGGCCGCGATATCCCCTATAGTGAGTCGTATTACATGGTCATAGCTGTTTCCTGGCAGCTCTGGCC
CGTGTCTCAAAATCTCTGATGTTACATTGCACAAGATAAAAATATATCATCATGAACAATAAAACTGTCT
GCTTACATAAACAGTAATACAAGGGGTGTTATGAGCCATATTCAACGGGAAACGTCGAGGCCGCGATTAA
ATTCCAACATGGATGCTGATTTATATGGGTATAAATGGGCTCGCGATAATGTCGGGCAATCAGGTGCGAC
AATCTATCGCTTGTATGGGAAGCCCGATGCGCCAGAGTTGTTTCTGAAACATGGCAAAGGTAGCGTTGCC
AATGATGTTACAGATGAGATGGTCAGACTAAACTGGCTGACGGAATTTATGCCTCTTCCGACCATCAAGC
ATTTTATCCGTACTCCTGATGATGCATGGTTACTCACCACTGCGATCCCCGGAAAAACAGCATTCCAGGT
ATTAGAAGAATATCCTGATTCAGGTGAAAATATTGTTGATGCGCTGGCAGTGTTCCTGCGCCGGTTGCAT
TCGATTCCTGTTTGTAATTGTCCTTTTAACAGCGATCGCGTATTTCGTCTCGCTCAGGCGCAATCACGAA
TGAATAACGGTTTGGTTGATGCGAGTGATTTTGATGACGAGCGTAATGGCTGGCCTGTTGAACAAGTCTG
GAAAGAAATGCATAAACTTTTGCCATTCTCACCGGATTCAGTCGTCACTCATGGTGATTTCTCACTTGAT
AACCTTATTTTTGACGAGGGGAAATTAATAGGTTGTATTGATGTTGGACGAGTCGGAATCGCAGACCGAT
ACCAGGATCTTGCCATCCTATGGAACTGCCTCGGTGAGTTTTCTCCTTCATTACAGAAACGGCTTTTTCA
AAAATATGGTATTGATAATCCTGATATGAATAAATTGCAGTTTCATTTGATGCTCGATGAGTTTTTCTAA
TCAGAATTGGTTAATTGGTTGTAACACTGGCAGAGCATTACGCTGACTTGACGGGACGGCGCAAGCTCAT
GACCAAAATCCCTTAACGTGAGTTACGCGTCGTTCCACTGAGCGTCAGACCCCGTAGAAAAGATCAAAGG
ATCTTCTTGAGATCCTTTTTTTCTGCGCGTAATCTGCTGCTTGCAAACAAAAAAACCACCGCTACCAGCG
GTGGTTTGTTTGCCGGATCAAGAGCTACCAACTCTTTTTCCGAAGGTAACTGGCTTCAGCAGAGCGCAGA
TACCAAATACTGTTCTTCTAGTGTAGCCGTAGTTAGGCCACCACTTCAAGAACTCTGTAGCACCGCCTAC
ATACCTCGCTCTGCTAATCCTGTTACCAGTGGCTGCTGCCAGTGGCGATAAGTCGTGTCTTACCGGGTTG
GACTCAAGACGATAGTTACCGGATAAGGCGCAGCGGTCGGGCTGAACGGGGGGTTCGTGCACACAGCCCA
GCTTGGAGCGAACGACCTACACCGAACTGAGATACCTACAGCGTGAGCTATGAGAAAGCGCCACGCTTCC
CGAAGGGAGAAAGGCGGACAGGTATCCGGTAAGCGGCAGGGTCGGAACAGGAGAGCGCACGAGGGAGCTT
CCAGGGGGAAACGCCTGGTATCTTTATAGTCCTGTCGGGTTTCGCCACCTCTGACTTGAGCGTCGATTTT
TGTGATGCTCGTCAGGGGGGCGGAGCCTATGGAAAAACGCCAGCAACGCGGCCTTTTTACGGTTCCTGGC
CTTTTGCTGGCCTTTTGCTCACATGTT
